Addgene plasmid #173928: pYPQ132-RZ-Cas12j2
Purpose: (Empty Backbone) Golden Gate entry vector; empty vector to clone the 2nd Cas12j2 crRNA with ribozyme processing
Depositing lab: Yiping Qi. Depositing organization: University of Maryland, College Park. Publication: Hypercompact CRISPR-Cas12j2 (CasPhi) enables genome editing, gene activation, and epigenome editing in plants. Liu S, Sretenovic S, Fan T, Cheng Y, Li G, Qi A, Tang X, Xu Y, Guo W, Zhong Z, He Y, Liang Y, Han Q, Zheng X, Gu X, Qi Y, Zhang Y. Plant Commun. 2022 Sep 20:100453. doi: 10.1016/j.xplc.2022.100453. PubMed 36127876.
Backbone
  Vector backbone: pYPQ132A
  Vector type: Plant Expression, CRISPR
Growth in bacteria
  Bacterial resistance: Tetracycline, 10 μg/mL
  Growth temperature: 37°C
  Growth strain: DH5alpha
  Copy number: High Copy
Terms and licenses: Academic/Nonprofit Terms; Industry Terms: Not Available to Industry
How to cite: pYPQ132-RZ-Cas12j2 was a gift from Yiping Qi (Addgene plasmid # 173928 ; http://n2t.net/addgene:173928 ; RRID:Addgene_173928)
