[The description below was written by a language model from this plasmid's Addgene catalogue record and pLannotate feature annotations shown in this document.]
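Description:
pYPQ132-RZ-Cas12j2 is a small (about 3.2 kb) Golden Gate entry vector built on the pYPQ132A backbone and classed as a plant expression/CRISPR plasmid. It is supplied as an empty backbone, intended to receive the second Cas12j2 (CasΦ) crRNA in a multiplexed guide array. The plasmid is maintained in E. coli at high copy through a ColE1/pUC-type origin and is selected with tetracycline. The annotation shows a tet promoter driving a full-length tetracycline efflux gene (TcR).

The cloning region is designed for ribozyme-based crRNA processing. The feature table detects a fragment matching the hammerhead ribozyme of the tobacco ringspot virus satellite RNA, consistent with the "RZ" in the name. In such designs, self-cleaving ribozymes flank the guide so that a precise crRNA is released from a longer transcript, which removes the dependence on a defined transcription start or end. Only this hammerhead fragment was annotated. The table does not identify a second ribozyme, the Cas12j2 direct repeat, the Golden Gate restriction sites or any plant promoter or terminator, so the record does not state which promoter would ultimately drive the crRNA.

The remaining annotations are short partial matches: lacI fragments, a KanR fragment, an RSF origin fragment, a T7 promoter and rrnB T1/T2 terminators. These appear to be backbone remnants rather than functional parts. The plasmid carries no Cas12j2 nuclease gene. It serves as a position-specific module, presumably to be combined with companion crRNA entry vectors for Cas12j2-based genome editing, gene activation or epigenome editing in plants.
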