Features (pLannotate 1.2.2; 11 found; start..end, strand, type, name):
      1..54      -  CDS            lacI (fragment): lac repressor; lacI; The lac repressor binds to the lac operator to inhibit transcription in E. coli. This inhibition can be relieved by adding lactose or isopropyl-β-D-thiogalactopyranoside (IPTG).
     56..180     -  rep_origin     RSF ori (fragment): Plasmids containing the RSF 1030 origin of replication can be propagated in E. coli cells that contain additional plasmids with compatible origins.
    196..224     +  promoter       tet promoter: E. coli promoter for tetracycline efflux protein gene
    272..1462    +  CDS            TcR: tetracycline efflux protein; tet; confers resistance to tetracycline
   1560..1634    +  CDS            KanR (fragment): aminoglycoside phosphotransferase; aphA-3; confers resistance to kanamycin
   1637..1655    -  promoter       T7 promoter: promoter for bacteriophage T7 RNA polymerase
   1771..1794    +  misc_RNA       sTRSV HHRz (fragment): hammerhead ribozyme from the tobacco ringspot virus satellite RNA (Khvorova et al., 2003)
   2034..2622    +  rep_origin     ori: high-copy-number ColE1/pMB1/pBR322/pUC origin of replication
   2805..2897    +  CDS            lacI (fragment): lac repressor; lacI; The lac repressor binds to the lac operator to inhibit transcription in E. coli. This inhibition can be relieved by adding lactose or isopropyl-β-D-thiogalactopyranoside (IPTG).
   2952..2979    -  terminator     rrnB T2 terminator: transcription terminator T2 from the E. coli rrnB gene
   3111..3154    +  terminator     rrnB T1 terminator: Escherichia coli rrnB; transcription terminator T1 from the E. coli rrnB gene
>Addgene plasmid #173928 | pYPQ132-RZ-Cas12j2 | addgene full sequence | sequence record 343398 | Addgene NGS Result
CTGCATTAATGAATCGGCCAACGCGCGGGGAGAGGCGGTTTGCGTATTGGGCGCTCTTCCGCTTCCTCGC
TCACTGACTCGCTGCGCTCGGTCGTTCGGCTGCGGCGAGCGGTATCAGCTCACTCAAAGGCGGTAATACG
GTTATCCACAGAATCAGGGGATAACGCAGGAAAGAACATGAATTAATTCTCATGTTTGACAGCTTATCAT
CGATTAGCTTTAATGCGGTAGTTTATCACAGTTAAATTGCTAACGCAGTCAGGCACCGTGTATGAAATCT
AACAATGCGCTCATCGTCATCCTCGGCACCGTCACCCTGGATGCTGTAGGCATAGGCTTGGTTATGCCGG
TACTGCCGGGCCTCTTGCGGGATATCGTCCATTCCGACAGCATCGCCAGTCACTATGGCGTGCTGCTAGC
GCTATATGCGTTGATGCAATTTCTATGCGCACCCGTTCTCGGAGCACTGTCCGACCGCTTTGGCCGCCGC
CCAGTCCTGCTCGCTTCGCTACTTGGAGCCACTATCGACTACGCGATCATGGCGACCACACCCGTCCTGT
GGATTCTCTACGCCGGACGCATCGTGGCCGGCATCACCGGCGCCACAGGTGCGGTTGCTGGCGCCTATAT
CGCCGACATCACCGATGGGGAAGATCGGGCTCGCCACTTCGGGCTCATGAGCGCTTGTTTCGGCGTGGGT
ATGGTGGCAGGCCCCGTGGCCGGGGGACTGTTGGGCGCCATCTCCTTACATGCACCATTCCTTGCGGCGG
CGGTGCTCAACGGCCTCAACCTACTACTGGGCTGCTTCCTAATGCAGGAGTCGCATAAGGGAGAGCGCCG
ACCCATGCCCTTGAGAGCCTTCAACCCAGTCAGCTCCTTCCGGTGGGCGCGGGGCATGACTATCGTCGCC
GCACTTATGACTGTCTTCTTTATCATGCAACTCGTAGGACAGGTGCCGGCAGCGCTCTGGGTCATTTTCG
GCGAGGACCGCTTTCGCTGGAGCGCGACGATGATCGGCCTGTCGCTTGCGGTATTCGGAATCTTGCACGC
CCTCGCTCAAGCCTTCGTCACTGGTCCCGCCACCAAACGTTTCGGCGAGAAGCAGGCCATTATCGCCGGC
ATGGCGGCCGACGCGCTGGGCTACGTCTTGCTGGCGTTCGCGACGCGAGGCTGGATGGCCTTCCCCATTA
TGATTCTTCTCGCTTCCGGCGGCATCGGGATGCCCGCGTTGCAGGCCATGCTGTCCAGGCAGGTAGATGA
CGACCATCAGGGACAGCTTCAAGGATCGCTCGCGGCTCTTACCAGCCTAACTTCGATCATTGGACCGCTG
ATCGTCACGGCGATTTATGCCGCCTCGGCGAGCACATGGAACGGGTTGGCATGGATTGTAGGCGCCGCCC
TATACCTTGTCTGCCTCCCCGCGTTGCGTCGCGGTGCATGGAGCCGGGCCACCTCGACCTGAATGGAAGC
CGGCGGCACCTCGCTAACGGATTCACCACTCCAAGAATTGGAGCCAATCAATTCTTGCGGAGAACTGTGA
ATGCGCAAACCAACCCTTGATCGGGGAAGAACAGTATGTCGAGCTATTTTTTGACTTACTGGGGATCAAG
CCTGATTGGGAGAAAATAAAATATCCCCTATAGTGAGTCGTATTACATGGTCATAGCTGTTTCCTGGCAG
CTCTGGCCCGTGTCTCAAAATCTCTGATGTTACATTGCACAAGATAAAAATATATCATCATGCCTCCTCT
AGAGGTCTCCCATGTCGTTGCTGATGAGTCCGTGAGGACGAAACGAGTAAGCTCGTCCAACGATTGCCCC
TCACGAGGGGACGAGACGGAGCTCAGTCTGACCGCGGCGTCTCTGGCCGGCATGGTCCCAGCCTCCTCGC
TGGCGCCGGCTGGGCAACATGCTTCGGCATGGCGAATGGGACGGACCGAGACCCTCGAGCCACCCATGAC
CAAAATCCCTTAACGTGAGTTACGCGTCGTTCCACTGAGCGTCAGACCCCGTAGAAAAGATCAAAGGATC
TTCTTGAGATCCTTTTTTTCTGCGCGTAATCTGCTGCTTGCAAACAAAAAAACCACCGCTACCAGCGGTG
GTTTGTTTGCCGGATCAAGAGCTACCAACTCTTTTTCCGAAGGTAACTGGCTTCAGCAGAGCGCAGATAC
CAAATACTGTTCTTCTAGTGTAGCCGTAGTTAGGCCACCACTTCAAGAACTCTGTAGCACCGCCTACATA
CCTCGCTCTGCTAATCCTGTTACCAGTGGCTGCTGCCAGTGGCGATAAGTCGTGTCTTACCGGGTTGGAC
TCAAGACGATAGTTACCGGATAAGGCGCAGCGGTCGGGCTGAACGGGGGGTTCGTGCACACAGCCCAGCT
TGGAGCGAACGACCTACACCGAACTGAGATACCTACAGCGTGAGCTATGAGAAAGCGCCACGCTTCCCGA
AGGGAGAAAGGCGGACAGGTATCCGGTAAGCGGCAGGGTCGGAACAGGAGAGCGCACGAGGGAGCTTCCA
GGGGGAAACGCCTGGTATCTTTATAGTCCTGTCGGGTTTCGCCACCTCTGACTTGAGCGTCGATTTTTGT
GATGCTCGTCAGGGGGGCGGAGCCTATGGAAAAACGCCAGCAACGCGGCCTTTTTACGGTTCCTGGCCTT
TTGCTGGCCTTTTGCTCACATGTTCTTTCCTGCGTTATCCCCTGATTCTGTGGATAACCGTATTACCGCC
TTTGAGTGAGCTGATACCGCTCGCCGCAGCCGAACGACCGAGCGCAGCGAGTCAGTGAGCGAGGAAGCGG
AAGAGCGCCCAATACGCAAACCGCCTCTCCCCGCGCGTTGGCCGATTCATTAATGCAGCTGGCACGACAG
GTTTCCCGACTGGAAAGCGGGCAGTGAGCGCAACGCAATTAATACGCGTACCGCTAGCCAGGAAGAGTTT
GTAGAAACGCAAAAAGGCCATCCGTCAGGATGGCCTTCTGCTTAGTTTGATGCCTGGCAGTTTATGGCGG
GCGTCCTGCCCGCCACCCTCCGGGCCGTTGCTTCACAACGTTCAAATCCGCTCCCGGCGGATTTGTCCTA
CTCAGGAGAGCGTTCACCGACAAACAACAGATAAAACGAAAGGCCCAGTCTTCCGACTGAGCCTTTCGTT
TTATTTGATGCCTGGCAGTTCCCTACTCTCGCGTT
